>Addgene plasmid #218363 | pUC18T-mini-Tn7T-hph-Para | addgene full sequence | sequence record 437320 | Addgene NGS Result
TCGCGCGTTTCGGTGACGACGGTGAAAACCTCTGACACATGCAGCTCCCGGAGACGGTCACAGCTTGTCT
GTAAGCGGATGCCGGGAGCAGACAAGCCCGTCAGGGCGCGTCAGCGGGTGTTGGCGGGTGTCGGGGCTGG
CTTAACTATGCGGCATCAGAGCAGATTGTACTGAGAGTGCACCATATGCGGTGTGAAATACCGCACAGAT
GCGTAAGGAGAAAATACCGCATCAGGCGCCATTCGCCATTCAGGCTGCGCAACTGTTGGGAAGGGCGATC
GGTGCGGGCCTCTTCGCTATTACGCCAGCTAGAGGACCAGCCGCGTAACCTGGCAAAATCGGTTACGGTT
GAGTAATAAATGGATGCCCTGCGTAAGCAGGTGTGGGCGGACAATAAAGTCTTAAACTGAACAAAATAGA
TCTAAACTATGACAATAAAGTCTTAAACTAGACAGAATAGTTGTAAACTGAAATCAGTCCAGTTATGCTG
TGAAAAAGCATACTGGACTTTTGTTATGGCTAAAGCAAACTCTTCATTTTCTGAAGTGCAAATTGCCCGT
CGTATTAAAGAGGGGCGTGGGGTTCGAGGTCGACGGTATCGATAAGCTAGCTTAATTAGCTGAGCTTGGA
CTCCTGTTGATAGATCCAGTAATGACCTCAGAACTCCATCTGGATTTGTTCAGAACGCTCGGTTGCCGCC
GGGCGTTTTTTATTGGTGAGAATCCAAGCTAGACTGCGATGAGTGGCAGGGCGGGGCGTAATTTTTTTAA
GGCAGTTATTGGTGCCCTTAAACGCCTGGGGTAATGACTCTCTAGCTTGAGGCATCAAATAAAACGAAAG
GCTCAGTCGAAAGACTGGGCCTTTCGTTTTATCTGTTGTTTGTCGGTGAACGCTCTCCTGAGTAGGACAA
ATCCGCCGCTAGGAGCTTGCGGCCCGGACGATCGAATTGGGGATCTTGAAGTACCTATTCCGAAGTTCCT
ATTCTCTAGAAAGTATAGGAACTTCAGCTAGAGGGGGCGTCAGGCGCCGGGGGCGGTGTCCGGCGGCCCC
CAGAGGAACTGCGCCAGTTCCTCCGGATCGGTGAAGCCGGAGAGATCCAGCGGGGTCTCCTCGAACACCT
CGAAGTCGTGCAGGAAGGTGAAGGCGAGCAGTTCGCGGGCGAAGTCCTCGGTCCGCTTCCACTGCGCCCC
GTCGAGCAGCGCGGCCAGGATCTCGCGGTCGCCCCGGAAGGCGTTGAGATGCAGTTGCACCAGGCTGTAG
CGGGAGTCTCCCGCATAGACGTCGGTGAAGTCGACGATCCCGGTGACCTCGGTCGCGGCCAGGTCCACGA
AGATGTTGGTCCCGTGCAGGTCGCCGTGGACGAACCGGGGTTCGCGGCCGGCCAGCAGCGTGTCCACGTC
CGGCAGCCAGTCCTCCAGGCGGTCCAGCAGCCGGGGCGAGAGGTAGCCCCACCCGCGGTGGTCCTCGACG
GTCGCCGCGCGGCGTTCCCGCAGCAGTTCCGGGAAGACCTCGGAATGGGGGGTGAGCACGGTGTTCCCGG
TCAGCGGCACCCTGTGCAGCCGGCCGAGCACCCGGCCGAGTTCGCGGGCCAGGGCGAGCAGCGCGTTCCG
GTCGGTCGTGCCGTCCATCGCGGACCGCCAGGTGGTGCCGGTCATCCGGCTCATCACCAGGTAGGGCCAC
GGCCAGGCTCCGGTGCCGGGCCGCAGCTCGCCGCGGCCGAGGAGGCGGGGCACCGGCACCGGGGCGTCCG
CCAGGACCGCGTACGCCTCCGACTCCGACGCGAGGCTCTCCGGACCGCACCAGTGCTCGCCGAACAGCTT
GATCACCGGGCCGGGCTCGCCGACCAGTACGGGGTTGGTGCTCTCGCCGGGCACCCGCAGCACCGGCGGC
ACCGGCAGCCCGAGCTCCTCCAGGGCTCGGCGGGCCAGCGGCTCCCAGAATTCCTGGTCGTTCCGCAGGC
TCGCGTAGGAATCATCCGAATCAATACGGTCGAGAAGTAACAGGGATTCTTGTGTCACAGCGGACCTCTA
TTCACAGGGTACGGGCCGGCTTAATTCCGCACGGCCGGTCGCGACACGGCCTGTCCGCACCGCGGATCAG
GCGTTGACGATGACGGGCTGGTCGGCCACGTCGGGGAGTCAGGCAACTATGGATGAACGAAATAGACAGA
TCGCTGATCAGCGGCCCGGAAACGTCCTCGAAACGACGCATGTGTTCCTCCTGGTTGGTACAGGTGGTTG
GGGGTGCTCGGCTGTCGCTGGTGTTGAAGTTCCTATTCCGAAGTTCCTATTCTCTAGAAAGTATAGGAAC
TTCAGAGCGCTTTTGAAGCTAATTCGATCATGCATGAGCTCGAATCCCCAAATTATGACAACTTGACGGC
TACATCATTCACTTTTTCTTCACAACCGGCACGGAACTCGCTCGGGCTGGCCCCGGTGCATTTTTTAAAT
ACCCGCGAGAAATAGAGTTGATCGTCAAAACCAACATTGCGACCGACGGTGGCGATAGGCATCCGGGTGG
TGCTCAAAAGCAGCTTCGCCTGGCTGATACGTTGGTCCTCGCGCCAGCTTAAGACGCTAATCCCTAACTG
CTGGCGGAAAAGATGTGACAGACGCGACGGCGACAAGCAAACATGCTGTGCGACGCTGGCGATATCAAAA
TTGCTGTCTGCCAGGTGATCGCTGATGTACTGACAAGCCTCGCGTACCCGATTATCCATCGGTGGATGGA
GCGACTCGTTAATCGCTTCCATGCGCCGCAGTAACAATTGCTCAAGCAGATTTATCGCCAGCAGCTCCGA
ATAGCGCCCTTCCCCTTGCCCGGCGTTAATGATTTGCCCAAACAGGTCGCTGAAATGCGGCTGGTGCGCT
TCATCCGGGCGAAAGAACCCCGTATTGGCAAATATTGACGGCCAGTTAAGCCATTCATGCCAGTAGGCGC
GCGGACGAAAGTAAACCCACTGGTGATACCATTCGCGAGCCTCCGGATGACGACCGTAGTGATGAATCTC
TCCTGGCGGGAACAGCAAAATATCACCCGGTCGGCAAACAAATTCTCGTCCCTGATTTTTCACCACCCCC
TGACCGCGAATGGTGAGATTGAGAATATAACCTTTCATTCCCAGCGGTCGGTCGATAAAAAAATCGAGAT
AACCGTTGGCCTCAATCGGCGTTAAACCCGCCACCAGATGGGCATTAAACGAGTATCCCGGCAGCAGGGG
ATCATTTTGCGCTTCAGCCATACTTTTCATACTCCCGCCATTCAGAGAAGAAACCAATTGTCCATATTGC
ATCAGACATTGCCGTCACTGCGTCTTTTACTGGCTCTTCTCGCTAACCAAACCGGTAACCCCGCTTATTA
AAAGCATTCTGTAACAAAGCGGGACCAAAGCCATGACAAAAACGCGTAACAAAAGTGTCTATAATCACGG
CAGAAAAGTCCACATTGATTATTTGCACGGCGTCACACTTTGCTATGCCATAGCATTTTTATCCATAAGA
TTAGCGGATCCTACCTGACGCTTTTTATCGCAACTCTCTACTGTTTCTCCATACCCGTTTTTTTGGGCTA
GACTAGTGCTCTGCAGGAATTCCTCGAGAAGCTTGGGCCCGGTACCTCGCGAAGGCCTTGCAGGCCAACC
AGATAAGTGAAATCTAGTTCCAAACTATTTTGTCATTTTTAATTTTCGTATTAGCTTACGACGCTACACC
CAGTTCCCATCTATTTTGTCACTCTTCCCTAAATAATCCTTAAAAACTCCATTTCCACCCCTCCCAGTTC
CCAACTATTTTGTCCGCCCACAGCGGGGCATTTTTCTTCCTGTTATGTTTGGGCGCTGCATTAATGAATC
GGCCAACGCGCGGGGAGAGGCGGTTTGCGTATTGGGCGCTCTTCCGCTTCCTCGCTCACTGACCCGCTGC
GCTCGGTCGTTCGGCTGCGGCGAGCGGTATCAGAGCTTATCGGCCAGCCTCGCAGAGCAGGATTCCCGTT
GAGCACCGCCAGGTGCGAATAAGGGACAGTGAAGAAGGAACACCCGCTCGCGGGTGGGCCTACTTCACCT
ATCCTGCCCGGCTGACGCCGTTGGATACACCAAGGAAAGTCTACACGAACCCTTTGGCAAAATCCTGTAT
ATCGTGCGAAAAAGGATGGATATACCGAAAAAATCGCTATAATGACCCCGAAGCAGGGTTATGCAGCGGA
AAGTATACCTTAAGGAATCCCCTGATAACGCAGGAAAGAACATGTGAGCAAAAGGCCAGCAAAAGGCCAG
GAACCGTAAAAAGGCCGCGTTGCTGGCGTTTTTCCATAGGCTCCGCCCCCCTGACGAGCATCACAAAAAT
CGACGCTCGAGTCAGAGGTGGCGAAACCCGACAGGACTATAAAGATACCAGGCGTTTCCCCCTGGAAGCT
CCCTCGTGCGCTCTCCTGTTCCGACCCTGCCGCTTACCGGATACCTGTCCGCCTTTCTCCCTTCGGGAAG
CGTGGCGCTTTCTCATAGCTCACGCTGTAGGTATCTCAGTTCGGTGTAGGTCGTTCGCTCCAAGCTGGGC
TGTGTGCACGAACCCCCCGTTCAGCCCGACCGCTGCGCCTTATCCGGTAACTATCGTCTTGAGTCCAACC
CGGTAAGACACGACTTATCGCCACTGGCAGCAGCCACTGGTAACAGGATTAGCAGAGCGAGGTATGTAGG
CGGTGCTACAGAGTTCTTGAAGTGGTGGCCTAACTACGGCTACACTAGAAGAACAGTATTTGGTATCTGC
GCTCTGCTGAAGCCAGTTACCTTCGGAAAAAGAGTTGGTAGCTCTTGATCCGGCAAACAAACCACCGCTG
GTAGCGGTGGTTTTTTTGTTTGCAAGCAGCAGATTACGCGCAGAAAAAAAGGATCTCAAGAAGATCCTTT
GATCTTTTCTACGGGGTCTGACGCTCAGTGGAACGAAAACTCACGTTAAGGGATTTTGGTCATGAGATTA
TCAAAAAGGATCTTCACCTAGATCCTTTTAAATTAAAAATGAAGTTTTAAATCAATCTAAAGTATATATG
AGTAAACTTGGTCTGACAGTTACCAATGCTTAATCAGTGAGGCACCTATCTCAGCGATCTGTCTATTTCG
TTCATCCATAGTTGCCTGACTCCCCGTCGTGTAGATAACTACGATACGGGAGGGCTTACCATCTGGCCCC
AGTGCTGCAATGATACCGCGAGACCCACGCTCACCGGCTCCAGATTTATCAGCAATAAACCAGCCAGCCG
GAAGGGCCGAGCGCAGAAGTGGTCCTGCAACTTTATCCGCCTCCATCCAGTCTATTAATTGTTGCCGGGA
AGCTAGAGTAAGTAGTTCGCCAGTTAATAGTTTGCGCAACGTTGTTGCCATTGCTACAGGCATCGTGGTG
TCACGCTCGTCGTTTGGTATGGCTTCATTCAGCTCCGGTTCCCAACGATCAAGGCGAGTTACATGATCCC
CCATGTTGTGCAAAAAAGCGGTTAGCTCCTTCGGTCCTCCGATCGTTGTCAGAAGTAAGTTGGCCGCAGT
GTTATCACTCATGGTTATGGCAGCACTGCATAATTCTCTTACTGTCATGCCATCCGTAAGATGCTTTTCT
GTGACTGGTGAGTACTCAACCAAGTCATTCTGAGAATAGTGTATGCGGCGACCGAGTTGCTCTTGCCCGG
CGTCAATACGGGATAATACCGCGCCACATAGCAGAACTTTAAAAGTGCTCATCATTGGAAAACGTTCTTC
GGGGCGAAAACTCTCAAGGATCTTACCGCTGTTGAGATCCAGTTCGATGTAACCCACTCGTGCACCCAAC
TGATCTTCAGCATCTTTTACTTTCACCAGCGTTTCTGGGTGAGCAAAAACAGGAAGGCAAAATGCCGCAA
AAAAGGGAATAAGGGCGACACGGAAATGTTGAATACTCATACTCTTCCTTTTTCAATATTATTGAAGCAT
TTATCAGGGTTATTGTCTCATGAGCGGATACATATTTGAATGTATTTAGAAAAATAAACAAATAGGGGTT
CCGCGCACATTTCCCCGAAAAGTGCCACCTGACGTCTAAGAAACCATTATTATCATGACATTAACCTATA
AAAATAGGCGTATCACGAGGCCCTTTCGTC
Features (pLannotate 1.2.2; 20 found; start..end, strand, type, name):
    137..236     +  misc_feature   bom (fragment): basis of mobility region from pBR322
    242..310     -  CDS            lacZα (fragment): LacZα fragment of β-galactosidase; lacZ fragment
    382..580     -  mobile_element Tn7R (fragment): mini-Tn7 element (right end of the Tn7 transposon) Tn7
    584..608     -  misc_feature   MCS (fragment): pBluescript multiple cloning site
    629..723     +  terminator     lambda t0 terminator: transcription terminator from phage lambda
    733..762     +  CDS            CmR (fragment): chloramphenicol acetyltransferase confers resistance to chloramphenicol
    826..912     +  terminator     rrnB T1 terminator: Escherichia coli rrnB; transcription terminator T1 from the E. coli rrnB gene
    972..1005    +  protein_bind   FRT (minimal): supports FLP-mediated excision but not integration (Turan and Bode, 2011) FLP recombinase from the Saccharomyces cerevisiae 2μ plasmid
   1023..2015    -  CDS            hyg: KHYB_STRHY - Experimental evidence at protein level: Swiss-Prot protein existence level 1. The aminoglycoside phosphotransferases achieve inactivation of their antibiotic substrates by phosphorylation. From Streptomyces hygroscopicus.
   2127..2177    +  CDS            bla(M) (fragment): β-lactamase lacking the signal sequence; bla(M); allows cytosolic expression of β-lactamase
   2266..2313    +  protein_bind   FRT: FLP-mediated recombination occurs in the 8-bp core sequence TCTAGAAA (Turan and Bode, 2011). FLP recombinase from the Saccharomyces cerevisiae 2μ plasmid
   2363..3241    -  CDS            araC: L-arabinose regulatory protein; araC
   3268..3552    +  promoter       araBAD promoter: araBAD; promoter of the L-arabinose operon of E. coli; the araC regulatory gene is transcribed in the opposite direction (Guzman et al., 1995)
   3637..3802    -  mobile_element Tn7L: mini-Tn7 element (left end of the Tn7 transposon) Tn7
   3835..3889    -  CDS            lacI (fragment): lac repressor; lacI; The lac repressor binds to the lac operator to inhibit transcription in E. coli. This inhibition can be relieved by adding lactose or isopropyl-β-D-thiogalactopyranoside (IPTG).
   3961..4069    -  oriT           oriT: incP origin of transfer
   4301..4889    -  rep_origin     ori: high-copy-number ColE1/pMB1/pBR322/pUC origin of replication
   5060..5920    -  CDS            AmpR: β-lactamase; bla; confers resistance to ampicillin, carbenicillin, and related antibiotics
   5921..6025    -  promoter       AmpR promoter: bla
   6120..35      +  CDS            rop (fragment) (across the origin): Rop protein, which maintains plasmids at low copy number; rop
