[The description below was written by a language model from this plasmid's Addgene catalogue record and pLannotate feature annotations shown in this document.]
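Description:
pUC18T-mini-Tn7T-hph-Para is an empty bacterial expression backbone of about 6.1 kb, built on the pUC18T-mini-Tn7T delivery plasmid and intended for single-copy chromosomal insertion of arabinose-inducible genes at the Tn7 attachment site. It belongs to a vector series developed for inducible expression in multidrug-resistant Acinetobacter baumannii. In E. coli it is maintained at high copy through the pUC-type ColE1 origin and selected with ampicillin via the bla gene and its native promoter. An IncP oriT allows the plasmid to be mobilised by conjugation into recipient strains. Short annotated fragments of bom, rop, lacZα, lacI, CmR and bla(M) appear to be remnants of earlier cloning steps rather than functional parts.

The transposable portion lies between the Tn7R and Tn7L ends. Reading inward from Tn7R, it contains a small remnant of a multiple cloning site, the lambda t0 and rrnB T1 transcription terminators, which insulate the element from neighbouring transcription, and a hygromycin phosphotransferase gene (hph) flanked by FRT sites. Hygromycin resistance provides a selection that remains usable in strains already resistant to common antibiotics, and the FRT sites permit later removal of the marker by FLP recombinase. Next come araC and the divergently oriented araBAD promoter, which faces toward Tn7L, so a gene cloned downstream of the promoter would be repressed by AraC without L-arabinose and induced when it is added. No insert is present, and the cloning sites available downstream of the promoter are not annotated. The Tn7 transposase functions are not annotated on this plasmid, so they would have to be supplied separately.
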