Addgene plasmid #218363: pUC18T-mini-Tn7T-hph-Para
Purpose: (Empty Backbone) Empty backbone for Tn7-site insertion with araC-ParaBAD expression system
Depositing lab: Michael Gebhardt. Depositing organization: University of Iowa. Publication: A series of vectors for inducible gene expression in multidrug-resistant Acinetobacter baumannii. Intorcia V, Sava RL, Schroeder GP, Gebhardt MJ. Appl Environ Microbiol. 2024 Sep 18;90(9):e0047424. doi: 10.1128/aem.00474-24. Epub 2024 Aug 20. PubMed 39162403.
Backbone
  Vector backbone: pUC18T-mini-Tn7T
  Vector type: Bacterial Expression
  Selectable markers: Hygromycin
Growth in bacteria
  Bacterial resistance: Ampicillin, 100 μg/mL
  Growth temperature: 37°C
  Growth strain: DH5alpha
  Copy number: High Copy
Gene/Insert
  Gene/Insert name: None
Terms and licenses: Academic/Nonprofit Terms; Industry Terms: Not Available to Industry
Depositor comments: Gebhardt lab ID # pMJG503.
How to cite: pUC18T-mini-Tn7T-hph-Para was a gift from Michael Gebhardt (Addgene plasmid # 218363 ; http://n2t.net/addgene:218363 ; RRID:Addgene_218363)
